Addgene plasmid #231909: Const.5 EGFP-P2A-dTomato-IRES-Luc-PS9
Purpose: For packaging EGFP, dTomato and firefly luciferase mRNA into SARS-CoV-2 virus-like particles (VLPs)
Depositing lab: Sriram Neelamegham. Depositing organization: University at Buffalo (SUNY Buffalo). Publication: Tuning the tropism and infectivity of SARS-CoV-2 virus-like particles for mRNA delivery. Yang Q, Davidson BA, Pajic P, Chen X, Gokcumen O, Gao M, Neelamegham S. Nucleic Acids Res. 2025 Feb 27;53(5):gkaf133. doi: 10.1093/nar/gkaf133. PubMed 40037714.
Backbone
  Vector backbone: pcDNA3.1
  Vector type: Mammalian Expression
Growth in bacteria
  Bacterial resistance: Ampicillin and Kanamycin, 100 & 50 μg/mL
  Growth temperature: 37°C
  Growth strain: DH5alpha
  Copy number: High Copy
Gene/Insert
  Gene/Insert name: EGFP-P2A-dTomato-IRES-Luc
  Species: Synthetic
  Promoter: CMV
  Cloning method: Other
Resource information
  A portion of this plasmid was derived from a plasmid made by: Sriram Neelamegham, SiC-V1 (Addgene # 133041)
Terms and licenses: Academic/Nonprofit Terms; Industry Terms: Not Available to Industry
How to cite: Const.5 EGFP-P2A-dTomato-IRES-Luc-PS9 was a gift from Sriram Neelamegham (Addgene plasmid # 231909 ; http://n2t.net/addgene:231909 ; RRID:Addgene_231909)
