[The description below was written by a language model from this plasmid's Addgene catalogue record and pLannotate feature annotations shown in this document.]
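Description:
Const.5 EGFP-P2A-dTomato-IRES-Luc-PS9 is a pcDNA3.1-based mammalian expression plasmid of about 11 kb, designed to produce a reporter mRNA that can be packaged into SARS-CoV-2 virus-like particles. It replicates in E. coli at high copy from a ColE1/pUC-type origin and is listed as selectable with both ampicillin (β-lactamase gene) and kanamycin. The kanamycin resistance comes from the neo/nptII cassette, which sits behind an SV40 early promoter and ends in an SV40 poly(A) signal, an arrangement that normally also allows G418 selection in mammalian cells. An f1 origin and remnants of the lac region are also present in the backbone.

The payload is a single transcription unit driven by the CMV enhancer/promoter, with a T7 promoter just downstream. EGFP and dTomato are joined by a P2A self-cleaving peptide (named in the construct but not separately annotated), so the two fluorescent proteins are made from one open reading frame. An EMCV IRES then directs independent translation of firefly luciferase (luc2). After luciferase lies a roughly 1 kb segment that the annotation software matched by homology to a coronavirus replicase (NendoU region of TGEV). Given the construct name, this is most likely the SARS-CoV-2-derived "PS9" packaging sequence that directs the transcript into assembling VLPs, although the record does not define it explicitly. A WPRE and the bGH polyadenylation signal complete the transcript.

The record does not describe the other VLP components. VLP-mediated mRNA delivery to target cells can be read out through green and red fluorescence and luminescence. Part of the plasmid derives from an earlier construct, SiC-V1, which may explain the short truncated HIV-1 LTR fragment annotated near the promoter.
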