Features (pLannotate 1.2.2; 25 found; start..end, strand, type, name):
    185..564     +  enhancer       CMV enhancer: human cytomegalovirus immediate early enhancer
    565..768     +  promoter       CMV promoter: human cytomegalovirus (CMV) immediate early promoter
    764..797     +  LTR            5' LTR (truncated) (fragment): truncated 5' long terminal repeat (LTR) from HIV-1
    813..831     +  promoter       T7 promoter: promoter for bacteriophage T7 RNA polymerase
    898..1614    +  CDS            EGFP: EGFP is a basic (constitutively fluorescent) green fluorescent protein published in 1996, derived from Aequorea victoria. It is reported to be a rapidly-maturing weak dimer with moderate acid sensitivity.
   1693..2394    +  CDS            dTomato: dTomato is a basic (constitutively fluorescent) orange fluorescent protein published in 2004, derived from Discosoma sp.. It is reported to be a somewhat slowly-maturing dimer with low acid sensitivity.
   2502..2964    +  misc_feature   IRES: internal ribosome entry site (IRES) of the encephalomyocarditis virus (EMCV)
   2991..4643    +  CDS            luciferase: firefly luciferase synthetic luc2 version of the luciferase gene
   4726..5784    +  CDS            rep (fragment): R1AB_CVPFS - Protein inferred from homology: Swiss-Prot protein existence level 3. NendoU is a Mn(2+)-dependent, uridylate-specific enzyme, which leaves 2'-3'-cyclic phosphates 5' to the cleaved bond. From Porcine transmissible gastroenteritis coronavirus (strain FS772/70) (TGEV).
   5838..6426    +  misc_feature   WPRE: woodchuck hepatitis virus posttranscriptional regulatory element
   6501..6725    +  polyA_signal   bGH poly(A) signal: bovine growth hormone polyadenylation signal
   6729..6750    +  promoter       SV40 promoter (fragment): SV40 enhancer and early promoter
   6771..7199    +  rep_origin     f1 ori (sequence partly withheld): f1 bacteriophage origin of replication; arrow indicates direction of (+) strand synthesis
   7213..7542    +  promoter       SV40 promoter: SV40 enhancer and early promoter
   7609..8400    +  CDS            neo: KKA2_KLEPN - Also known as kan, nptII. Experimental evidence at protein level: Swiss-Prot protein existence level 1. Resistance to kanamycin, neomycin, paromomycin, ribostamycin, butirosin and gentamicin B. From Klebsiella pneumoniae.
   8424..8582    +  CDS            ble (fragment): BLE_KLEPN - Experimental evidence at protein level: Swiss-Prot protein existence level 1. Binding protein with a strong affinity to the bleomycin family of antibiotics. Binds to CL990; an antimitotic-antibiotic compound. From Klebsiella pneumoniae.
   8577..8698    +  polyA_signal   SV40 poly(A) signal: SV40 polyadenylation signal
   8769..8791    -  protein_bind   lac operator (fragment): The lac repressor binds to the lac operator to inhibit transcription in E. coli. This inhibition can be relieved by adding lactose or isopropyl-β-D-thiogalactopyranoside (IPTG). lac repressor encoded by lacI
   8795..8825    -  promoter       lac promoter: promoter for the E. coli lac operon
   8840..8861    -  protein_bind   CAP binding site: CAP binding activates transcription in the presence of cAMP. E. coli catabolite activator protein
   8874..8966    -  CDS            lacI (fragment): lac repressor; lacI; The lac repressor binds to the lac operator to inhibit transcription in E. coli. This inhibition can be relieved by adding lactose or isopropyl-β-D-thiogalactopyranoside (IPTG).
   9149..9737    -  rep_origin     ori: high-copy-number ColE1/pMB1/pBR322/pUC origin of replication
   9908..10768   -  CDS            AmpR: β-lactamase; bla; confers resistance to ampicillin, carbenicillin, and related antibiotics
  10769..10873   -  promoter       AmpR promoter: bla
  10932..30      -  misc_feature   bom (fragment) (across the origin): basis of mobility region from pBR322
>Addgene plasmid #231909 | Const.5 EGFP-P2A-dTomato-IRES-Luc-PS9 | addgene full sequence | sequence record 460048 | Addgene NGS Result
TGCTCTGATGCCGCATAGTTAAGCCAGTATCTGCTCCCTGCTTGTGTGTTGGAGGTCGCTGAGTAGTGCG
CGAGCAAAATTTAAGCTACAACAAGGCAAGGCTTGACCGACAATTGCATGAAGAATCTGCTTAGGGTTAG
GCGTTTTGCGCTGCTTCGCGATGTACGGGCCAGATATACGCGTTGACATTGATTATTGACTAGTTATTAA
TAGTAATCAATTACGGGGTCATTAGTTCATAGCCCATATATGGAGTTCCGCGTTACATAACTTACGGTAA
ATGGCCCGCCTGGCTGACCGCCCAACGACCCCCGCCCATTGACGTCAATAATGACGTATGTTCCCATAGT
AACGCCAATAGGGACTTTCCATTGACGTCAATGGGTGGAGTATTTACGGTAAACTGCCCACTTGGCAGTA
CATCAAGTGTATCATATGCCAAGTACGCCCCCTATTGACGTCAATGACGGTAAATGGCCCGCCTGGCATT
ATGCCCAGTACATGACCTTATGGGACTTTCCTACTTGGCAGTACATCTACGTATTAGTCATCGCTATTAC
CATGGTGATGCGGTTTTGGCAGTACATCAATGGGCGTGGATAGCGGTTTGACTCACGGGGATTTCCAAGT
CTCCACCCCATTGACGTCAATGGGAGTTTGTTTTGGCACCAAAATCAACGGGACTTTCCAAAATGTCGTA
ACAACTCCGCCCCATTGACGCAAATGGGCGGTAGGCGTGTACGGTGGGAGGTCTATATAAGCAGAGCTCT
CTGGCTAACTAGAGAACCCACTGCTTACTGGCTTATCGAAATTAATACGACTCACTATAGGGAGACCCAA
GCTGGCTAGCTTGTTAGACGAAGCTTGGGCTGCAGGTCCGATCCACCGGTCGCCACCATGGTGAGCAAGG
GCGAGGAGCTGTTCACCGGGGTGGTGCCCATCCTGGTCGAGCTGGACGGCGACGTAAACGGCCACAAGTT
CAGCGTGTCCGGCGAGGGCGAGGGCGATGCCACCTACGGCAAGCTGACCCTGAAGTTCATCTGCACCACC
GGCAAGCTGCCCGTGCCCTGGCCCACCCTCGTGACCACCCTGACCTACGGCGTGCAGTGCTTCAGCCGCT
ACCCCGACCACATGAAGCAGCACGACTTCTTCAAGTCCGCCATGCCCGAAGGCTACGTCCAGGAGCGCAC
CATCTTCTTCAAGGACGACGGCAACTACAAGACCCGCGCCGAGGTGAAGTTCGAGGGCGACACCCTGGTG
AACCGCATCGAGCTGAAGGGCATCGACTTCAAGGAGGACGGCAACATCCTGGGGCACAAGCTGGAGTACA
ACTACAACAGCCACAACGTCTATATCATGGCCGACAAGCAGAAGAACGGCATCAAGGTGAACTTCAAGAT
CCGCCACAACATCGAGGACGGCAGCGTGCAGCTCGCCGACCACTACCAGCAGAACACCCCCATCGGCGAC
GGCCCCGTGCTGCTGCCCGACAACCACTACCTGAGCACCCAGTCCGCCCTGAGCAAAGACCCCAACGAGA
AGCGCGATCACATGGTCCTGCTGGAGTTCGTGACCGCCGCCGGGATCACTCTCGGCATGGACGAGCTGTA
CAAGGGAAGCGGCAGCGGCGCCACCAACTTCAGCCTGCTGAAGCAGGCCGGCGACGTGGAGGAGAACCCC
GGCCCCGTTAACATGGTGAGCAAGGGCGAGGAGGTCATCAAAGAGTTCATGCGCTTCAAGGTGCGCATGG
AGGGCTCCATGAACGGCCACGAGTTCGAGATCGAGGGCGAGGGCGAGGGCCGCCCCTACGAGGGCACCCA
GACCGCCAAGCTGAAGGTGACCAAGGGCGGCCCCCTGCCCTTCGCCTGGGACATCCTGTCCCCCCAGTTC
ATGTACGGCTCCAAGGCGTACGTGAAGCACCCCGCCGACATCCCCGATTACAAGAAGCTGTCCTTCCCCG
AGGGCTTCAAGTGGGAGCGCGTGATGAACTTCGAGGACGGCGGTCTGGTGACCGTGACCCAGGACTCCTC
CCTGCAGGACGGCACGCTGATCTACAAGGTGAAGATGCGCGGCACCAACTTCCCCCCCGACGGCCCCGTA
ATGCAGAAGAAGACCATGGGCTGGGAGGCCTCCACCGAGCGCCTGTACCCCCGCGACGGCGTGCTGAAGG
GCGAGATCCACCAGGCCCTGAAGCTGAAGGACGGCGGCCACTACCTGGTGGAGTTCAAGACCATCTACAT
GGCCAAGAAGCCCGTGCAACTGCCCGGCTACTACTACGTGGACACCAAGCTGGACATCACCTCCCACAAC
GAGGACTACACCATCGTGGAACAGTACGAGCGCTCCGAGGGCCGCCACCACCTGTTCCTGTACGGCATGG
ACGAGCTGTACAAGTAAGAATTCGCTTATGCTAACGTTACTGGCCGAAGCCGCTTGGAATAAGGCCGGTG
TGCGTTTGTCTATATGTTATTTTCCACCATATTGCCGTCTTTTGGCAATGTGAGGGCCCGGAAACCTGGC
CCTGTCTTCTTGACGAGCATTCCTAGGGGTCTTTCCCCTCTCGCCAAAGGAATGCAAGGTCTGTTGAATG
TCGTGAAGGAAGCAGTTCCTCTGGAAGCTTCTTGAAGACAAACAACGTCTGTAGCGACCCTTTGCAGGCA
GCGGAACCCCCCACCTGGCGACAGGTGCCTCTGCGGCCAAAAGCCACGTGTATAAGATACACCTGCAAAG
GCGGCACAACCCCAGTGCCACGTTGTGAGTTGGATAGTTGTGGAAAGAGTCAAATGGCTCTCCTCAAGCG
TATTCAACAAGGGGCTGAAGGATGCCCAGAAGGTACCCCATTGTATGGGATCTGATCTGGGGCCTCGGTG
CACATGCTTTACATGTGTTTAGTCGAGGTTAAAAAAACGTCTAGGCCCCCCGAACCACGGGGACGTGGTT
TTCCTTTGAAAAACACGATGATAAAACACACACACACCGGTCGCGCCGCCATGGAAGATGCCAAAAACAT
TAAGAAGGGCCCAGCGCCATTCTACCCACTCGAAGACGGGACCGCCGGCGAGCAGCTGCACAAAGCCATG
AAGCGCTACGCCCTGGTGCCCGGCACCATCGCCTTTACCGACGCACATATCGAGGTGGACATTACCTACG
CCGAGTACTTCGAGATGAGCGTTCGGCTGGCAGAAGCTATGAAGCGCTATGGGCTGAATACAAACCATCG
GATCGTGGTGTGCAGCGAGAATAGCTTGCAGTTCTTCATGCCCGTGTTGGGTGCCCTGTTCATCGGTGTG
GCTGTGGCCCCAGCTAACGACATCTACAACGAGCGCGAGCTGCTGAACAGCATGGGCATCAGCCAGCCCA
CCGTCGTATTCGTGAGCAAGAAAGGGCTGCAAAAGATCCTCAACGTGCAAAAGAAGCTACCGATCATACA
AAAGATCATCATCATGGATAGCAAGACCGACTACCAGGGCTTCCAAAGCATGTACACCTTCGTGACTTCC
CATTTGCCACCCGGCTTCAACGAGTACGACTTCGTGCCCGAGAGCTTCGACCGGGACAAAACCATCGCCC
TGATCATGAACAGTAGTGGCAGTACCGGATTGCCCAAGGGCGTAGCCCTACCGCACCGCACCGCTTGTGT
CCGATTCAGTCATGCCCGCGACCCCATCTTCGGCAACCAGATCATCCCCGACACCGCTATCCTCAGCGTG
GTGCCATTTCACCACGGCTTCGGCATGTTCACCACGCTGGGCTACTTGATCTGCGGCTTTCGGGTCGTGC
TCATGTACCGCTTCGAGGAGGAGCTATTCTTGCGCAGCTTGCAAGACTATAAGATTCAATCTGCCCTGCT
GGTGCCCACACTATTTAGCTTCTTCGCTAAGAGCACTCTCATCGACAAGTACGACCTAAGCAACTTGCAC
GAGATCGCCAGCGGCGGGGCGCCGCTCAGCAAGGAGGTAGGTGAGGCCGTGGCCAAACGCTTCCACCTAC
CAGGCATCCGCCAGGGCTACGGCCTGACAGAAACAACCAGCGCCATTCTGATCACCCCCGAAGGGGACGA
CAAGCCTGGCGCAGTAGGCAAGGTGGTGCCCTTCTTCGAGGCTAAGGTGGTGGACTTGGACACCGGTAAG
ACACTGGGTGTGAACCAGCGCGGCGAGCTGTGCGTCCGTGGCCCCATGATCATGAGCGGCTACGTTAACA
ACCCCGAGGCTACAAACGCTCTCATCGACAAGGACGGCTGGCTGCACAGCGGCGACATCGCCTACTGGGA
CGAGGACGAGCACTTCTTCATCGTGGACCGGCTGAAGAGCCTGATCAAATACAAGGGCTACCAGGTAGCC
CCAGCCGAACTGGAGAGCATCCTGCTGCAACACCCCAACATCTTCGACGCCGGGGTCGCCGGCCTGCCCG
ACGACGATGCCGGCGAGCTGCCCGCCGCAGTCGTCGTGCTGGAACACGGTAAAACCATGACCGAGAAGGA
GATCGTGGACTATGTGGCCAGCCAGGTTACAACCGCCAAGAAGCTGCGCGGTGGTGTTGTGTTCGTGGAC
GAGGTGCCTAAAGGACTGACCGGCAAGTTGGACGCCCGCAAGATCCGCGAGATTCTCATTAAGGCCAAGA
AGGGCGGCAAGATCGCCGTGTAAGAATTCGCTTATGCGTGCGGCCGCCTCCTTTAAGAAGGAGATATAGA
TCTCTGTAGGTCCCAAACAAGCTAGTCTTAATGGAGTCACATTAATTGGAGAAGCCGTAAAAACACAGTT
CAATTATTATAAGAAAGTTGATGGTGTTGTCCAACAATTACCTGAAACTTACTTTACTCAGAGTAGAAAT
TTACAAGAATTTAAACCCAGGAGTCAAATGGAAATTGATTTCTTAGAATTAGCTATGGATGAATTCATTG
AACGGTATAAATTAGAAGGCTATGCCTTCGAACATATCGTTTATGGAGATTTTAGTCATAGTCAGTTAGG
TGGTTTACATCTACTGATTGGACTAGCTAAACGTTTTAAGGAATCACCTTTTGAATTAGAAGATTTTATT
CCTATGGACAGTACAGTTAAAAACTATTTCATAACAGATGCGCAAACAGGTTCATCTAAGTGTGTGTGTT
CTGTTATTGATTTATTACTTGATGATTTTGTTGAAATAATAAAATCCCAAGATTTATCTGTAGTTTCTAA
GGTTGTCAAAGTGACTATTGACTATACAGAAATTTCATTTATGCTTTGGTGTAAAGATGGCCATGTAGAA
ACATTTTACCCAAAATTACAATCTAGTCAAGCGTGGCAACCGGGTGTTGCTATGCCTAATCTTTACAAAA
TGCAAAGAATGCTATTAGAAAAGTGTGACCTTCAAAATTATGGTGATAGTGCAACATTACCTAAAGGCAT
AATGATGAATGTCGCAAAATATACTCAACTGTGTCAATATTTAAACACATTAACATTAGCTGTACCCTAT
AATATGAGAGTTATACATTTTGGTGCTGGTTCTGATAAAGGAGTTGCACCAGGTACAGCTGTTTTAAGAC
AGTGGTTGCCTACGGGTACGCTGCTTGTCGATTCAGATCTTAATGACTTTGTCTCTGATGCAGATTCAAC
TTTGATTGGTGATTGTGCAACTGTACATACAGCTAATAAATGGGATCTCATTATTAGTGATATGTACGAC
CCTAAGACTAAAAATGTTACAAAAGAAAATGACTCTAAAGAGGGTTTTTTCACTTACATTTGTGGGTTTA
TACAACAAAAGCTAGCTCTTGGAGGTTCCGTGGCTATAAAGATAGATCCCAACTCCATAAGTGTGTCGAC
ATATAAGGATCCACTCGACGACTCGACAATCAACCTCTGGATTACAAAATTTGTGAAAGATTGACTGGTA
TTCTTAACTATGTTGCTCCTTTTACGCTATGTGGATACGCTGCTTTAATGCCTTTGTATCATGCTATTGC
TTCCCGTATGGCTTTCATTTTCTCCTCCTTGTATAAATCCTGGTTGCTGTCTCTTTATGAGGAGTTGTGG
CCCGTTGTCAGGCAACGTGGCGTGGTGTGCACTGTGTTTGCTGACGCAACCCCCACTGGTTGGGGCATTG
CCACCACCTGTCAGCTCCTTTCCGGGACTTTCGCTTTCCCCCTCCCTATTGCCACGGCGGAACTCATCGC
CGCCTGCCTTGCCCGCTGCTGGACAGGGGCTCGGCTGTTGGGCACTGACAATTCCGTGGTGTTGTCGGGG
AAGCTGACGTCCTTTCCATGGCTGCTCGCCTGTGTTGCCACCTGGATTCTGCGCGGGACGTCCTTCTGCT
ACGTCCCTTCGGCCCTCAATCCAGCGGACCTTCCTTCCCGCGGCCTGCTGCCGGCTCTGCGGCCTCTTCC
GCATCTTCGCCTTCGCCCTCAGACGAGTCGGATCTCCCTTTGGGCCGCCTCCCCGCCTGGAATTAATTCG
AGCTCGGTACCTTGATTCTCGAGTCTAGAGGGCCCGTTTAAACCCGCTGATCAGCCTCGACTGTGCCTTC
TAGTTGCCAGCCATCTGTTGTTTGCCCCTCCCCCGTGCCTTCCTTGACCCTGGAAGGTGCCACTCCCACT
GTCCTTTCCTAATAAAATGAGGAAATTGCATCGCATTGTCTGAGTAGGTGTCATTCTATTCTGGGGGGTG
GGGTGGGGCAGGACAGCAAGGGGGAGGATTGGGAAGACAATAGCAGGCATGCTGGGGATGCGGTGGGCTC
TATGGCTTCTGAGGCGGAAAGAACCAGCTGGGGCTCTAGGGGGTATCCCC
[124 nt withheld, positions 6771-6894]
C
[91 nt withheld, positions 6896-6986]
A
[49 nt withheld, positions 6988-7036]
CCTTTGACGTTGGAGTCCACGTTCTTT
[37 nt withheld, positions 7064-7100]
ACCCTATCTCGGTCTATTCTTTTGATTTATAAGGGATTTTGCCGATTTCGGCCTATTGGTTAAAAAATGA
GCTGATTTAACAAAAATTTAACGCGAATTAATTCTGTGGAATGTGTGTCAGTTAGGGTGTGGAAAGTCCC
CAGGCTCCCCAGCAGGCAGAAGTATGCAAAGCATGCATCTCAATTAGTCAGCAACCAGGTGTGGAAAGTC
CCCAGGCTCCCCAGCAGGCAGAAGTATGCAAAGCATGCATCTCAATTAGTCAGCAACCATAGTCCCGCCC
CTAACTCCGCCCATCCCGCCCCTAACTCCGCCCAGTTCCGCCCATTCTCCGCCCCATGGCTGACTAATTT
TTTTTATTTATGCAGAGGCCGAGGCCGCCTCTGCCTCTGAGCTATTCCAGAAGTAGTGAGGAGGCTTTTT
TGGAGGCCTAGGCTTTTGCAAAAAGCTCCCGGGAGCTTGTATATCCATTTTCGGATCTGATCAAGAGACA
GGATGAGGATCGTTTCGCATGATTGAACAAGATGGATTGCACGCAGGTTCTCCGGCCGCTTGGGTGGAGA
GGCTATTCGGCTATGACTGGGCACAACAGACAATCGGCTGCTCTGATGCCGCCGTGTTCCGGCTGTCAGC
GCAGGGGCGCCCGGTTCTTTTTGTCAAGACCGACCTGTCCGGTGCCCTGAATGAACTGCAGGACGAGGCA
GCGCGGCTATCGTGGCTGGCCACGACGGGCGTTCCTTGCGCAGCTGTGCTCGACGTTGTCACTGAAGCGG
GAAGGGACTGGCTGCTATTGGGCGAAGTGCCGGGGCAGGATCTCCTGTCATCTCACCTTGCTCCTGCCGA
GAAAGTATCCATCATGGCTGATGCAATGCGGCGGCTGCATACGCTTGATCCGGCTACCTGCCCATTCGAC
CACCAAGCGAAACATCGCATCGAGCGAGCACGTACTCGGATGGAAGCCGGTCTTGTCGATCAGGATGATC
TGGACGAAGAGCATCAGGGGCTCGCGCCAGCCGAACTGTTCGCCAGGCTCAAGGCGCGCATGCCCGACGG
CGAGGATCTCGTCGTGACCCATGGCGATGCCTGCTTGCCGAATATCATGGTGGAAAATGGCCGCTTTTCT
GGATTCATCGACTGTGGCCGGCTGGGTGTGGCGGACCGCTATCAGGACATAGCGTTGGCTACCCGTGATA
TTGCTGAAGAGCTTGGCGGCGAATGGGCTGACCGCTTCCTCGTGCTTTACGGTATCGCCGCTCCCGATTC
GCAGCGCATCGCCTTCTATCGCCTTCTTGACGAGTTCTTCTGAGCGGGACTCTGGGGTTCGAAATGACCG
ACCAAGCGACGCCCAACCTGCCATCACGAGATTTCGATTCCACCGCCGCCTTCTATGAAAGGTTGGGCTT
CGGAATCGTTTTCCGGGACGCCGGCTGGATGATCCTCCAGCGCGGGGATCTCATGCTGGAGTTCTTCGCC
CACCCCAACTTGTTTATTGCAGCTTATAATGGTTACAAATAAAGCAATAGCATCACAAATTTCACAAATA
AAGCATTTTTTTCACTGCATTCTAGTTGTGGTTTGTCCAAACTCATCAATGTATCTTATCATGTCTGTAT
ACCCTCCACCTCTAGCTAGAGCTTGGCGTAATCATGGTCATAGCTGTTTCCTGTGTGAAATTGTTATCCG
CTCACAATTCCACACAACATACGAGCCGGAAGCATAAAGTGTAAAGCCTGGGGTGCCTAATGAGTGAGCT
AACTCACATTAATTGCGTTGCGCTCACTGCCCGCTTTCCAGTCGGGAAACCTGTCGTGCCAGCTGCATTA
ATGAATCGGCCAACGCGCGGGGAGAGGCGGTTTGCGTATTGGGCGCTCTTCCGCTTCCTCGCTCACTGAC
TCGCTGCGCTCGGTCGTTCGGCTGCGGCGAGCGGTATCAGCTCACTCAAAGGCGGTAATACGGTTATCCA
CAGAATCAGGGGATAACGCAGGAAAGAACATGTGAGCAAAAGGCCAGCAAAAGGCCAGGAACCGTAAAAA
GGCCGCGTTGCTGGCGTTTTTCCATAGGCTCCGCCCCCCTGACGAGCATCACAAAAATCGACGCTCAAGT
CAGAGGTGGCGAAACCCGACAGGACTATAAAGATACCAGGCGTTTCCCCCTGGAAGCTCCCTCGTGCGCT
CTCCTGTTCCGACCCTGCCGCTTACCGGATACCTGTCCGCCTTTCTCCCTTCGGGAAGCGTGGCGCTTTC
TCATAGCTCACGCTGTAGGTATCTCAGTTCGGTGTAGGTCGTTCGCTCCAAGCTGGGCTGTGTGCACGAA
CCCCCCGTTCAGCCCGACCGCTGCGCCTTATCCGGTAACTATCGTCTTGAGTCCAACCCGGTAAGACACG
ACTTATCGCCACTGGCAGCAGCCACTGGTAACAGGATTAGCAGAGCGAGGTATGTAGGCGGTGCTACAGA
GTTCTTGAAGTGGTGGCCTAACTACGGCTACACTAGAAGAACAGTATTTGGTATCTGCGCTCTGCTGAAG
CCAGTTACCTTCGGAAAAAGAGTTGGTAGCTCTTGATCCGGCAAACAAACCACCGCTGGTAGCGGTGGTT
TTTTTGTTTGCAAGCAGCAGATTACGCGCAGAAAAAAAGGATCTCAAGAAGATCCTTTGATCTTTTCTAC
GGGGTCTGACGCTCAGTGGAACGAAAACTCACGTTAAGGGATTTTGGTCATGAGATTATCAAAAAGGATC
TTCACCTAGATCCTTTTAAATTAAAAATGAAGTTTTAAATCAATCTAAAGTATATATGAGTAAACTTGGT
CTGACAGTTACCAATGCTTAATCAGTGAGGCACCTATCTCAGCGATCTGTCTATTTCGTTCATCCATAGT
TGCCTGACTCCCCGTCGTGTAGATAACTACGATACGGGAGGGCTTACCATCTGGCCCCAGTGCTGCAATG
ATACCGCGAGACCCACGCTCACCGGCTCCAGATTTATCAGCAATAAACCAGCCAGCCGGAAGGGCCGAGC
GCAGAAGTGGTCCTGCAACTTTATCCGCCTCCATCCAGTCTATTAATTGTTGCCGGGAAGCTAGAGTAAG
TAGTTCGCCAGTTAATAGTTTGCGCAACGTTGTTGCCATTGCTACAGGCATCGTGGTGTCACGCTCGTCG
TTTGGTATGGCTTCATTCAGCTCCGGTTCCCAACGATCAAGGCGAGTTACATGATCCCCCATGTTGTGCA
AAAAAGCGGTTAGCTCCTTCGGTCCTCCGATCGTTGTCAGAAGTAAGTTGGCCGCAGTGTTATCACTCAT
GGTTATGGCAGCACTGCATAATTCTCTTACTGTCATGCCATCCGTAAGATGCTTTTCTGTGACTGGTGAG
TACTCAACCAAGTCATTCTGAGAATAGTGTATGCGGCGACCGAGTTGCTCTTGCCCGGCGTCAATACGGG
ATAATACCGCGCCACATAGCAGAACTTTAAAAGTGCTCATCATTGGAAAACGTTCTTCGGGGCGAAAACT
CTCAAGGATCTTACCGCTGTTGAGATCCAGTTCGATGTAACCCACTCGTGCACCCAACTGATCTTCAGCA
TCTTTTACTTTCACCAGCGTTTCTGGGTGAGCAAAAACAGGAAGGCAAAATGCCGCAAAAAAGGGAATAA
GGGCGACACGGAAATGTTGAATACTCATACTCTTCCTTTTTCAATATTATTGAAGCATTTATCAGGGTTA
TTGTCTCATGAGCGGATACATATTTGAATGTATTTAGAAAAATAAACAAATAGGGGTTCCGCGCACATTT
CCCCGAAAAGTGCCACCTGACCTCCACGGATCGGGAGATCTCCCGATCCCCTATGGTGCACTCTCAGTAC
AATC
